Addgene plasmid #178146: PRKCG_Halo_C_allele
Purpose: Donor vector for endogenous tagging of human PRKCG at the C-terminus with halotag
Depositing lab: iPSC Neurodegenerative Disease Initiative (iNDI) & Michael Ward. Depositing organization: National Institute of Neurological Disorders and Strokes (NINDS).
Backbone
  Vector backbone: pUC57-BsaI-Free
  Vector type: Donor vector
Growth in bacteria
  Bacterial resistance: Ampicillin, 100 μg/mL
  Growth temperature: 37°C
  Growth strain: DH5alpha
  Copy number: High Copy
Gene/Insert
  Gene/Insert name: Halotag (alt name: PRKCG)
  Species: H. sapiens (human)
  Entrez Gene: PRKCG (a.k.a. PKC-gamma, PKCC, PKCG, PKCI(3), PKCgamma, SCA14)
  Cloning method: Unknown
Terms and licenses: Academic/Nonprofit Terms; Industry Terms: Not Available to Industry
How to cite: PRKCG_Halo_C_allele was a gift from iPSC Neurodegenerative Disease Initiative (iNDI) & Michael Ward (Addgene plasmid # 178146 ; http://n2t.net/addgene:178146 ; RRID:Addgene_178146)
