[The description below was written by a language model from this plasmid's Addgene catalogue record and pLannotate feature annotations shown in this document.]
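Description:
PRKCG_Halo_C_allele is a homology-directed repair donor plasmid for tagging the endogenous human PRKCG gene (protein kinase C gamma, also linked to SCA14) at its C-terminus with HaloTag. It is built on the pUC57-BsaI-Free cloning backbone and is a purely bacterial-propagated template. It replicates from a high-copy ColE1/pUC-type origin and is selected with ampicillin through the β-lactamase gene and its native promoter. The remaining backbone annotations are ordinary pUC-family remnants with no role in the payload: lacZα, lacI and rop fragments, the lac promoter/operator with its CAP site, and a partial bom region.

The insert sits within the disrupted lacZα region. The feature table identifies a short fragment of PRKCG coding sequence, corresponding to the end of the open reading frame. After a small gap that presumably holds a linker, this is followed on the same strand by a haloalkane dehalogenase (dhaA) coding sequence, the bacterial enzyme from which HaloTag was engineered. About 500 nt of unannotated sequence lies downstream of the tag before the backbone elements resume, and roughly 200 nt precedes the PRKCG fragment. These stretches are consistent with genomic homology arms flanking the stop-codon region, although the record does not annotate them as such.

No mammalian promoter, selection cassette or recombinase sites are annotated, so expression of the fusion would depend on correct integration at the native locus, leaving the tagged kinase under endogenous regulation. The nuclease or guide RNA to be used with the donor is not stated. Given the depositing iPSC neurodegeneration initiative, the plasmid is presumably intended for knock-in in human iPSCs. There, the HaloTag fusion would allow covalent labelling with chloroalkane ligands for imaging, pulldown or related studies of PKCγ.
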