Features (pLannotate 1.2.2; 12 found; start..end, strand, type, name):
    104..203     +  misc_feature   bom (fragment): basis of mobility region from pBR322
    209..366     -  CDS            lacZα (fragment): LacZα fragment of β-galactosidase; lacZ fragment
    582..797     +  CDS            PRKCG (fragment): KPCG_HUMAN - Also known as PKCG. Experimental evidence at protein level: Swiss-Prot protein existence level 1. Calcium-activated, phospholipid- and diacylglycerol (DAG)- dependent serine/threonine-protein kinase that plays diverse roles in neuronal cells and eye tissues, such as regulation of the neuronal receptors GRIA4/GLUR4 and GRIN1/NMDAR1, modulation of receptors and neuronal functions related to sensitivity to opiates, pain and alcohol, mediation of synaptic function and cell survival after ischemia, and inhibition of gap junction activity after oxidative stress. Binds and phosphorylates
    843..1718    +  CDS            dhaA: DHAA_PSEPV - Experimental evidence at protein level: Swiss-Prot protein existence level 1. Catalyzes hydrolytic cleavage of carbon-halogen bonds in halogenated aliphatic compounds, leading to the formation of the corresponding primary alcohols, halide ions and protons. Has a broad substrate specificity, as it is able to dehalogenate mono- and di- chlorinated and brominated alkanes (up to at least C10), and the two isomers of 1,3-dichloropropene to 3-chloroallyl alcohol; the highest activity was found with 1,2-dibromoethane, while no activity was observed with the analog 1,2-dichloroethane. Fro
   2212..2228    -  protein_bind   lac operator: The lac repressor binds to the lac operator to inhibit transcription in E. coli. This inhibition can be relieved by adding lactose or isopropyl-β-D-thiogalactopyranoside (IPTG). lac repressor encoded by lacI
   2236..2266    -  promoter       lac promoter: promoter for the E. coli lac operon
   2281..2302    -  protein_bind   CAP binding site: CAP binding activates transcription in the presence of cAMP. E. coli catabolite activator protein
   2315..2407    -  CDS            lacI (fragment): lac repressor; lacI; The lac repressor binds to the lac operator to inhibit transcription in E. coli. This inhibition can be relieved by adding lactose or isopropyl-β-D-thiogalactopyranoside (IPTG).
   2590..3178    -  rep_origin     ori: high-copy-number ColE1/pMB1/pBR322/pUC origin of replication
   3349..4209    -  CDS            AmpR: β-lactamase; bla; confers resistance to ampicillin, carbenicillin, and related antibiotics
   4210..4314    -  promoter       AmpR promoter: bla
   4409..2       +  CDS            rop (fragment) (across the origin): Rop protein, which maintains plasmids at low copy number; rop
>Addgene plasmid #178146 | PRKCG_Halo_C_allele | addgene full sequence | sequence record 349373 | Addgene NGS Result
GACACATGCAGCTCCCGGAGACGGTCACAGCTTGTCTGTAAGCGGATGCCGGGAGCAGACAAGCCCGTCA
GGGCGCGTCAGCGGGTGTTGGCGGGTGTCGGGGCTGGCTTAACTATGCGGCATCAGAGCAGATTGTACTG
AGAGTGCACCATATGCGGTGTGAAATACCGCACAGATGCGTAAGGAGAAAATACCGCATCAGGCGCCATT
CGCCATTCAGGCTGCGCAACTGTTGGGAAGGGCGATCGGTGCGGGCCTCTTCGCTATTACGCCAGCTGGC
GAAAGGGGGATGTGCTGCAAGGCGATTAAGTTGGGTAACGCCAGGGTTTTCCCAGTCACGACGTTGTAAA
ACGACGGCCAGTGAATTCGAGCTCGGTACCTCGCGAATGCATCTAGATGAAGGGGTGGGGTTCCCCTGGG
CCTCAATATACCTGTATGTGGGGGTGGGGTTCCCTCTGCAGAGCCCCCCGCCCCCAACAAAAGGAGGTGC
AGACACCATGAAGCATGAATAGAGATTCTGCAGGAGACAGGAGATGAGACTGGGGTACACAGAGGGACAC
CCGAGGAGCCCTCGGAGCTGCTTAACTTTCCCTCCCCCACGTCTCCCACAGTGTGGCCGCAGCGGCGAGA
ACTTTGACAAGTTCTTCACGCGGGCGGCGCCAGCGCTGACCCCTCCAGACCGCCTAGTCCTGGCCAGCAT
CGACCAGGCCGATTTCCAGGGCTTCACCTACGTGAACCCCGACTTCGTGCACCCGGATGCCCGCAGCCCC
ACCAGCCCAGTGCCTGTGCCCGTCATGGGTGGAGGAGGTTCTGGAGGCGGTGGAAGTGGTGGCGGAGGTA
GCGCCGAGATCGGCACCGGCTTTCCCTTCGATCCTCACTACGTGGAAGTGCTGGGCGAGAGAATGCACTA
TGTGGACGTGGGCCCCAGAGATGGAACCCCTGTGCTGTTTCTGCACGGCAACCCTACCAGCAGCTACGTG
TGGCGGAACATCATCCCTCACGTGGCCCCTACACACAGATGTATCGCCCCTGACCTGATCGGCATGGGCA
AGAGCGATAAGCCCGACCTGGGCTACTTCTTCGACGACCACGTGCGGTTCATGGACGCCTTTATTGAGGC
CCTCGGCCTGGAAGAGGTGGTGCTGGTTATTCACGATTGGGGCAGCGCCCTGGGATTCCACTGGGCCAAG
AGAAACCCCGAGAGAGTGAAGGGAATCGCCTTCATGGAATTCATCAGGCCCATTCCTACCTGGGACGAGT
GGCCTGAGTTCGCCAGAGAGACATTCCAGGCCTTCAGAACCACCGACGTGGGCAGAAAGCTGATCATCGA
CCAGAACGTGTTCATCGAGGGCACCCTGCCTATGGGAGTCGTCAGACCACTGACCGAGGTGGAAATGGAC
CACTACAGAGAGCCCTTTCTGAACCCCGTGGACCGGGAACCTCTTTGGAGATTCCCCAACGAGCTGCCCA
TTGCCGGCGAGCCTGCTAATATTGTGGCCCTGGTGGAAGAGTACATGGACTGGCTGCATCAGAGCCCCGT
GCCTAAGCTGCTGTTTTGGGGAACACCCGGCGTGCTGATTCCTCCTGCTGAAGCTGCCAGACTGGCCAAG
AGCCTGCCTAATTGCAAGGCCGTGGATATCGGCCCTGGCCTGAATCTGCTGCAAGAGGACAACCCCGATC
TGATCGGCTCCGAGATTGCCAGATGGCTGAGCACCCTGGAAATCAGCGGATAATCTCACCCGCCGCCACT
AGGTGTCCCCAACGTCCCCTCCGCCGTGCCGGCGGCAGCCCCACTTCACCCCCAACTTCACCACCCCCTG
TCCCATTCTAGATCCTGCACCCCAGCATTCCAGCTCTGCCCCCGCGGGTTCTAGACGCCCCTCCCAAGCG
TTCCTGGCCTTCTGAACTCCATACAGCCTCTACAGCCGTCCCGCGTTCAAGACTTGAGCGGAGCCCGATA
TTCTCCCTGACCTTAGCGTTCTGGACTCTGCCCCAATCGGGTCCAGAGACCACACCACTAACCATCCCCA
ACTCCATGGGGTTCGAGACTCCATCTTGGTAGTTCTGTGCCTCCCCCCAGACCCCGCCCCTGGGGAAATA
GCCTCACGGGGTTGGCTGTTCCAGACTCAGGTTGGATCCCGGGCCCGTCGACTGCAGAGGCCTGCATGCA
AGCTTGGCGTAATCATGGTCATAGCTGTTTCCTGTGTGAAATTGTTATCCGCTCACAATTCCACACAACA
TACGAGCCGGAAGCATAAAGTGTAAAGCCTGGGGTGCCTAATGAGTGAGCTAACTCACATTAATTGCGTT
GCGCTCACTGCCCGCTTTCCAGTCGGGAAACCTGTCGTGCCAGCTGCATTAATGAATCGGCCAACGCGCG
GGGAGAGGCGGTTTGCGTATTGGGCGCTCTTCCGCTTCCTCGCTCACTGACTCGCTGCGCTCGGTCGTTC
GGCTGCGGCGAGCGGTATCAGCTCACTCAAAGGCGGTAATACGGTTATCCACAGAATCAGGGGATAACGC
AGGAAAGAACATGTGAGCAAAAGGCCAGCAAAAGGCCAGGAACCGTAAAAAGGCCGCGTTGCTGGCGTTT
TTCCATAGGCTCCGCCCCCCTGACGAGCATCACAAAAATCGACGCTCAAGTCAGAGGTGGCGAAACCCGA
CAGGACTATAAAGATACCAGGCGTTTCCCCCTGGAAGCTCCCTCGTGCGCTCTCCTGTTCCGACCCTGCC
GCTTACCGGATACCTGTCCGCCTTTCTCCCTTCGGGAAGCGTGGCGCTTTCTCATAGCTCACGCTGTAGG
TATCTCAGTTCGGTGTAGGTCGTTCGCTCCAAGCTGGGCTGTGTGCACGAACCCCCCGTTCAGCCCGACC
GCTGCGCCTTATCCGGTAACTATCGTCTTGAGTCCAACCCGGTAAGACACGACTTATCGCCACTGGCAGC
AGCCACTGGTAACAGGATTAGCAGAGCGAGGTATGTAGGCGGTGCTACAGAGTTCTTGAAGTGGTGGCCT
AACTACGGCTACACTAGAAGAACAGTATTTGGTATCTGCGCTCTGCTGAAGCCAGTTACCTTCGGAAAAA
GAGTTGGTAGCTCTTGATCCGGCAAACAAACCACCGCTGGTAGCGGTGGTTTTTTTGTTTGCAAGCAGCA
GATTACGCGCAGAAAAAAAGGATCTCAAGAAGATCCTTTGATCTTTTCTACGGGGTCTGACGCTCAGTGG
AACGAAAACTCACGTTAAGGGATTTTGGTCATGAGATTATCAAAAAGGATCTTCACCTAGATCCTTTTAA
ATTAAAAATGAAGTTTTAAATCAATCTAAAGTATATATGAGTAAACTTGGTCTGACAGTTACCAATGCTT
AATCAGTGAGGCACCTATCTCAGCGATCTGTCTATTTCGTTCATCCATAGTTGCCTGACTCCCCGTCGTG
TAGATAACTACGATACGGGAGGGCTTACCATCTGGCCCCAGTGCTGCAATGATACCGCGAGATCCACGCT
CACCGGCTCCAGATTTATCAGCAATAAACCAGCCAGCCGGAAGGGCCGAGCGCAGAAGTGGTCCTGCAAC
TTTATCCGCCTCCATCCAGTCTATTAATTGTTGCCGGGAAGCTAGAGTAAGTAGTTCGCCAGTTAATAGT
TTGCGCAACGTTGTTGCCATTGCTACAGGCATCGTGGTGTCACGCTCGTCGTTTGGTATGGCTTCATTCA
GCTCCGGTTCCCAACGATCAAGGCGAGTTACATGATCCCCCATGTTGTGCAAAAAAGCGGTTAGCTCCTT
CGGTCCTCCGATCGTTGTCAGAAGTAAGTTGGCCGCAGTGTTATCACTCATGGTTATGGCAGCACTGCAT
AATTCTCTTACTGTCATGCCATCCGTAAGATGCTTTTCTGTGACTGGTGAGTACTCAACCAAGTCATTCT
GAGAATAGTGTATGCGGCGACCGAGTTGCTCTTGCCCGGCGTCAATACGGGATAATACCGCGCCACATAG
CAGAACTTTAAAAGTGCTCATCATTGGAAAACGTTCTTCGGGGCGAAAACTCTCAAGGATCTTACCGCTG
TTGAGATCCAGTTCGATGTAACCCACTCGTGCACCCAACTGATCTTCAGCATCTTTTACTTTCACCAGCG
TTTCTGGGTGAGCAAAAACAGGAAGGCAAAATGCCGCAAAAAAGGGAATAAGGGCGACACGGAAATGTTG
AATACTCATACTCTTCCTTTTTCAATATTATTGAAGCATTTATCAGGGTTATTGTCTCATGAGCGGATAC
ATATTTGAATGTATTTAGAAAAATAAACAAATAGGGGTTCCGCGCACATTTCCCCGAAAAGTGCCACCTG
ACGTCTAAGAAACCATTATTATCATGACATTAACCTATAAAAATAGGCGTATCACGAGGCCCTTTCGTCT
CGCGCGTTTCGGTGATGACGGTGAAAACCTCT
