>Addgene plasmid #178146 | PRKCG_Halo_C_allele | depositor partial sequence | sequence record 345783 | insert
TGAAGGGGTGGGGTTCCCCTGGGCCTCAATATACCTGTATGTGGGGGTGGGGTTCCCTCTGCAGAGCCCC
CCGCCCCCAACAAAAGGAGGTGCAGACACCATGAAGCATGAATAGAGATTCTGCAGGAGACAGGAGATGA
GACTGGGGTACACAGAGGGACACCCGAGGAGCCCTCGGAGCTGCTTAACTTTCCCTCCCCCACGTCTCCC
ACAGTGTGGCCGCAGCGGCGAGAACTTTGACAAGTTCTTCACGCGGGCGGCGCCAGCGCTGACCCCTCCA
GACCGCCTAGTCCTGGCCAGCATCGACCAGGCCGATTTCCAGGGCTTCACCTACGTGAACCCCGACTTCG
TGCACCCGGATGCCCGCAGCCCCACCAGCCCAGTGCCTGTGCCCGTCATGGGTGGAGGAGGTTCTGGAGG
CGGTGGAAGTGGTGGCGGAGGTAGCGCCGAGATCGGCACCGGCTTTCCCTTCGATCCTCACTACGTGGAA
GTGCTGGGCGAGAGAATGCACTATGTGGACGTGGGCCCCAGAGATGGAACCCCTGTGCTGTTTCTGCACG
GCAACCCTACCAGCAGCTACGTGTGGCGGAACATCATCCCTCACGTGGCCCCTACACACAGATGTATCGC
CCCTGACCTGATCGGCATGGGCAAGAGCGATAAGCCCGACCTGGGCTACTTCTTCGACGACCACGTGCGG
TTCATGGACGCCTTTATTGAGGCCCTCGGCCTGGAAGAGGTGGTGCTGGTTATTCACGATTGGGGCAGCG
CCCTGGGATTCCACTGGGCCAAGAGAAACCCCGAGAGAGTGAAGGGAATCGCCTTCATGGAATTCATCAG
GCCCATTCCTACCTGGGACGAGTGGCCTGAGTTCGCCAGAGAGACATTCCAGGCCTTCAGAACCACCGAC
GTGGGCAGAAAGCTGATCATCGACCAGAACGTGTTCATCGAGGGCACCCTGCCTATGGGAGTCGTCAGAC
CACTGACCGAGGTGGAAATGGACCACTACAGAGAGCCCTTTCTGAACCCCGTGGACCGGGAACCTCTTTG
GAGATTCCCCAACGAGCTGCCCATTGCCGGCGAGCCTGCTAATATTGTGGCCCTGGTGGAAGAGTACATG
GACTGGCTGCATCAGAGCCCCGTGCCTAAGCTGCTGTTTTGGGGAACACCCGGCGTGCTGATTCCTCCTG
CTGAAGCTGCCAGACTGGCCAAGAGCCTGCCTAATTGCAAGGCCGTGGATATCGGCCCTGGCCTGAATCT
GCTGCAAGAGGACAACCCCGATCTGATCGGCTCCGAGATTGCCAGATGGCTGAGCACCCTGGAAATCAGC
GGATAATCTCACCCGCCGCCACTAGGTGTCCCCAACGTCCCCTCCGCCGTGCCGGCGGCAGCCCCACTTC
ACCCCCAACTTCACCACCCCCTGTCCCATTCTAGATCCTGCACCCCAGCATTCCAGCTCTGCCCCCGCGG
GTTCTAGACGCCCCTCCCAAGCGTTCCTGGCCTTCTGAACTCCATACAGCCTCTACAGCCGTCCCGCGTT
CAAGACTTGAGCGGAGCCCGATATTCTCCCTGACCTTAGCGTTCTGGACTCTGCCCCAATCGGGTCCAGA
GACCACACCACTAACCATCCCCAACTCCATGGGGTTCGAGACTCCATCTTGGTAGTTCTGTGCCTCCCCC
CAGACCCCGCCCCTGGGGAAATAGCCTCACGGGGTTGGCTGTTCCAGACTCAGGTT
